>Addgene plasmid #208085 | 185_pETcon_SARS2_BQ1-1 | addgene full sequence | sequence record 409784 | Addgene NGS Result
ATTGTGAGCGGATAACAATTTCACACAGGAAACAGCTATGACCATGATTACGCCAAGCTCGAAATTAACC
CTCACTAAAGGGAACAAAAGCTGGTACCAATTCCTTGAATTTTCAAAAATTCTTACTTTTTTTTTGGATG
GACGCAAAGAAGTTTAATAATCATATTACATGGCATTACCACCATATACATATCCATATCTAATCTTACT
TATATGTTGTGGAAATGTAAAGAGCCCCATTATCTTAGCCTAAAAAAACCTTCTCTTTGGAACTTTCAGT
AATACGCTTAACTGCTCATTGCTATATTGAAGTACGGATTAGAAGCCGCCGAGCGGGTGACAGCCCTCCG
AAGGAAGACTCTCCTCCGTGCGTCCTCGTCTTCACCGGTCGCGTTCCTGAAACGCAGATGTGCCTCGCGC
CGCACTGCTCCGAACAATAAAGATTCTACAATACTAGCTTTTATGGTTATGAAGAGGAAAAATTGGCAGT
AACCTGGCCCCACAAACCTTCAAATGAACGAATCAAATTAACAACCATAGGATGATAATGCGATTAGTTT
TTTAGCCTTATTTCTGGGGTAATTAATCAGCGAAGCGATGATTTTTGATCTATTAACAGATATATAAATG
CAAAAACTGCATAACCACTTTAACTAATACTTTCAACATTTTCGGTTTGTATTACTTCTTATTCAAATGT
AATAAAAGTATCAACAAAAAATTGTTAATATACCTCTATACTTTAACGTCAAGGAGAAAAAACCCCGGAT
CGAATTCCCTACTTCATACATTTTCAATTAAGATGCAGTTACTTCGCTGTTTTTCAATATTTTCTGTTAT
TGCTTCAGTTTTAGCACAGGAACTGACAACTATATGCGAGCAAATCCCCTCACCAACTTTAGAATCGACG
CCGTACTCTTTGTCAACGACTACTATTTTGGCCAACGGGAAGGCAATGCAAGGAGTTTTTGAATATTACA
AATCAGTAACGTTTGTCAGTAATTGCGGTTCTCACCCCTCAACAACTAGCAAAGGCAGCCCCATAAACAC
ACAGTATGTTTTTAAGGACAATAGCTCGACGATTGAAGGTAGATACCCATACGACGTTCCAGACTACGCT
CTGCAGGCTAGTGGTGGAGGAGGCTCTGGTGGAGGCGGCCGCGGAGGCGGAGGGTCGGCTAGCCATATGA
ACATCACTAACCTATGCCCTTTTGATGAAGTATTCAACGCTACGACTTTTGCGAGTGTCTATGCCTGGAA
CCGTAAAAGGATAAGTAATTGTGTGGCGGACTACTCTGTTCTTTATAACTTCGCACCCTTCTTCGCGTTT
AAGTGCTACGGTGTCAGCCCCACCAAACTGAATGACCTGTGTTTCACAAATGTTTACGCGGATTCTTTCG
TGATCAGGGGTAACGAGGTTAGTCAGATCGCACCCGGCCAAACTGGGAACATAGCTGACTATAACTACAA
ACTACCGGATGACTTTACAGGTTGCGTGATCGCGTGGAACAGCAACAAGTTGGATAGTACTGTAGGAGGA
AATTACAATTACAGGTATAGACTATTTAGAAAATCCAAACTAAAACCTTTTGAGAGGGACATATCAACGG
AGATTTATCAAGCCGGAAACAAGCCGTGTAATGGGGTAGCTGGCGTAAACTGCTATTTCCCTCTTCAAAG
CTATGGCTTCAGGCCAACTTACGGGGTGGGTCATCAGCCATATCGTGTCGTTGTCTTATCCTTCGAGCTG
CTACACGCTCCGGCGACTGTATGTGGTCCGAAGAAGAGCACTCTCGAGGGGGGCGGTTCCGAACAAAAGC
TTATTTCTGAAGAGGACTTGTAATAGAGATCTGATAACAACAGTGTAGATGTAACAAAATCGACTTTGTT
CCCACTGTACTTTTAGCTCGTACAAAATACAATATACTTTTCATTTCTCCGTAAACAACATGTTTTCCCA
TGTAATATCCTTTTCTATTTTTCGTTCCGTTACCAACTTTACACATACTTTATATAGCTATTCACTTCTA
TACACTAAAAAACTAAGACAATTTTAATTTTGCTGCCTGCCATATTTCAATTTGTTATAAATTCCTATAA
TTTATCCTATTAGTAGCTAAAAAAAGATGAATGTGAATCGAATCCTAAGAGAATTGAGCTCCAATTCGCC
CTATAGTGAGTCGTATTACAATTCACTGGCCGTCGTTAGATCGGAAGAGCACACGTCTGAACTCCAGTCA
CTTACAACGTCGTGACTGGGAAAACCCTGGCGTTACCCAACTTAATCGCCTTGCAGCACATCCCCCTTTC
GCCAGCTGGCGTAATAGCGAAGAGGCCCGCACCGATCGCCTTTCCCAACAGTTGCGCAGCCTGAATGGCG
AATGG
[124 nt withheld, positions 2386-2509]
C
[91 nt withheld, positions 2511-2601]
A
[49 nt withheld, positions 2603-2651]
CCTTTGACGTTGGAGTCCACGTTCTTT
[37 nt withheld, positions 2679-2715]
ACCCTATCTCGGTCTATTCTTTTGATTTATAAGGGATTTTGCCGATTTCGGCCTATTGGTTAAAAAATGA
GCTGATTTAACAAAAATTTAACGCGAATTTTAACAAAATATTAACGCTTACAATTTCCTGATGCGGTATT
TTCTCCTTACGCATCTGTGCGGTATTTCACACCGCATAGATCGGCAAGTGCACAAACAATACTTAAATAA
ATACTACTCAGTAATAACCTATTTCTTAGCATTTTTGACGAAATTTGCTATTTTGTTAGAGTCTTTTACA
CCATTTGTCTCCACACCTCCGCTTACATCAACACCAATAACGCCATTTAATCTAAGCGCATCACCAACAT
TTTCTGGCGTCAGTCCACCAGCTAACATAAAATGTAAGCTTTCGGGGCTCTCTTGCCTTCCAACCCAGTC
AGAAATCGAGTTCCAATCCAAAAGTTCACCTGTCCCACCTGCTTCTGAATCAAACAAGGGAATAAACGAA
TGAGGTTTCTGTGAAGCTGCACTGAGTAGTATGTTGCAGTCTTTTGGAAATACGAGTCTTTTAATAACTG
GCAAACCGAGGAACTCTTGGTATTCTTGCCACGACTCATCTCCATGCAGTTGGACGATATCAATGCCGTA
ATCATTGACCAGAGCCAAAACATCCTCCTTAGGTTGATTACGAAACACGCCAACCAAGTATTTCGGAGTG
CCTGAACTATTTTTATATGCTTTTACAAGACTTGAAATTTTCCTTGCAATAACCGGGTCAATTGTTCTCT
TTCTATTGGGCACACATATAATACCCAGCAAGTCAGCATCGGAATCTAGAGCACATTCTGCGGCCTCTGT
GCTCTGCAAGCCGCAAACTTTCACCAATGGACCAGAACTACCTGTGAAATTAATAACAGACATACTCCAA
GCTGCCTTTGTGTGCTTAATCACGTATACTCACGTGCTCAATAGTCACCAATGCCCTCCCTCTTGGCCCT
CTCCTTTTCTTTTTTCGACCGAATTAATTCTTAATCGGCAAAAAAAGAAAAGCTCCGGATCAAGATTGTA
CGTAAGGTGACAAGCTATTTTTCAATAAAGAATATCTTCCACTACTGCCATCTGGCGTCATAACTGCAAA
GTACACATATATTACGATGCTGTTCTATTAAATGCTTCCTATATTATATATATAGTAATGTCGTGATCTA
TGGTGCACTCTCAGTACAATCTGCTCTGATGCCGCATAGTTAAGCCAGCCCCGACACCCGCCAACACCCG
CTGACGCGCCCTGACGGGCTTGTCTGCTCCCGGCATCCGCTTACAGACAAGCTGTGACCGTCTCCGGGAG
CTGCATGTGTCAGAGGTTTTCACCGTCATCACCGAAACGCGCGAGACGAAAGGGCCTCGTGATACGCCTA
TTTTTATAGGTTAATGTCATGATAATAATGGTTTCTTAGACGGATCGCTTGCCTGTAACTTACACGCGCC
TCGTATCTTTTAATGATGGAATAATTTGGGAATTTACTCTGTGTTTATTTATTTTTATGTTTTGTATTTG
GATTTTAGAAAGTAAATAAAGAAGGTAGAAGAGTTACGGAATGAAGAAAAAAAAATAAACAAAGGTTTAA
AAAATTTCAACAAAAAGCGTACTTTACATATATATTTATTAGACAAGAAAAGCAGATTAAATAGATATAC
ATTCGATTAACGATAAGTAAAATGTAAAATCACAGGATTTTCGTGTGTGGTCTTCTACACAGACAAGATG
AAACAATTCGGCATTAATACCTGAGAGCAGGAAGAGCAAGATAAAAGGTAGTATTTGTTGGCGATCCCCC
TAGAGTCTTTTACATCTTCGGAAAACAAAAACTATTTTTTCTTTAATTTCTTTTTTTACTTTCTATTTTT
AATTTATATATTTATATTAAAAAATTTAAATTATAATTATTTTTATAGCACGTGATGAAAAGGACCCAGG
TGGCACTTTTCGGGGAAATGTGCGCGGAACCCCTATTTGTTTATTTTTCTAAATACATTCAAATATGTAT
CCGCTCATGAGACAATAACCCTGATAAATGCTTCAATAATATTGAAAAAGGAAGAGTATGAGTATTCAAC
ATTTCCGTGTCGCCCTTATTCCCTTTTTTGCGGCATTTTGCCTTCCTGTTTTTGCTCACCCAGAAACGCT
GGTGAAAGTAAAAGATGCTGAAGATCAGTTGGGTGCACGAGTGGGTTACATCGAACTGGATCTCAACAGC
GGTAAGATCCTTGAGAGTTTTCGCCCCGAAGAACGTTTTCCAATGATGAGCACTTTTAAAGTTCTGCTAT
GTGGCGCGGTATTATCCCGTATTGACGCCGGGCAAGAGCAACTCGGTCGCCGCATACACTATTCTCAGAA
TGACTTGGTTGAGTACTCACCAGTCACAGAAAAGCATCTTACGGATGGCATGACAGTAAGAGAATTATGC
AGTGCTGCCATAACCATGAGTGATAACACTGCGGCCAACTTACTTCTGACAACGATCGGAGGACCGAAGG
AGCTAACCGCTTTTTTGCACAACATGGGGGATCATGTAACTCGCCTTGATCGTTGGGAACCGGAGCTGAA
TGAAGCCATACCAAACGACGAGCGTGACACCACGATGCCTGTAGCAATGGCAACAACGTTGCGCAAACTA
TTAACTGGCGAACTACTTACTCTAGCTTCCCGGCAACAATTAATAGACTGGATGGAGGCGGATAAAGTTG
CAGGACCACTTCTGCGCTCGGCCCTTCCGGCTGGCTGGTTTATTGCTGATAAATCTGGAGCCGGTGAGCG
TGGGTCTCGCGGTATCATTGCAGCACTGGGGCCAGATGGTAAGCCCTCCCGTATCGTAGTTATCTACACG
ACGGGGAGTCAGGCAACTATGGATGAACGAAATAGACAGATCGCTGAGATAGGTGCCTCACTGATTAAGC
ATTGGTAACTGTCAGACCAAGTTTACTCATATATACTTTAGATTGATTTAAAACTTCATTTTTAATTTAA
AAGGATCTAGGTGAAGATCCTTTTTGATAATCTCATGACCAAAATCCCTTAACGTGAGTTTTCGTTCCAC
TGAGCGTCAGACCCCGTAGAAAAGATCAAAGGATCTTCTTGAGATCCTTTTTTTCTGCGCGTAATCTGCT
GCTTGCAAACAAAAAAACCACCGCTACCAGCGGTGGTTTGTTTGCCGGATCAAGAGCTACCAACTCTTTT
TCCGAAGGTAACTGGCTTCAGCAGAGCGCAGATACCAAATACTGTTCTTCTAGTGTAGCCGTAGTTAGGC
CACCACTTCAAGAACTCTGTAGCACCGCCTACATACCTCGCTCTGCTAATCCTGTTACCAGTGGCTGCTG
CCAGTGGCGATAAGTCGTGTCTTACCGGGTTGGACTCAAGACGATAGTTACCGGATAAGGCGCAGCGGTC
GGGCTGAACGGGGGGTTCGTGCACACAGCCCAGCTTGGAGCGAACGACCTACACCGAACTGAGATACCTA
CAGCGTGAGCTATGAGAAAGCGCCACGCTTCCCGAAGGGAGAAAGGCGGACAGGTATCCGGTAAGCGGCA
GGGTCGGAACAGGAGAGCGCACGAGGGAGCTTCCAGGGGGAAACGCCTGGTATCTTTATAGTCCTGTCGG
GTTTCGCCACCTCTGACTTGAGCGTCGATTTTTGTGATGCTCGTCAGGGGGGCGGAGCCTATGGAAAAAC
GCCAGCAACGCGGCCTTTTTACGGTTCCTGGCCTTTTGCTGGCCTTTTGCTCACATGTTCTTTCCTGCGT
TATCCCCTGATTCTGTGGATAACCGTATTACCGCCTTTGAGTGAGCTGATACCGCTCGCCGCAGCCGAAC
GACCGAGCGCAGCGAGTCAGTGAGCGAGGAAGCGGAAGAGCGCCCAATACGCAAACCGCCTCTCCCCGCG
CGTTGGCCGATTCATTAATGCAGCTGGCACGACAGGTTTCCCGACTGGAAAGCGGGCAGTGAGCGCAACG
CAATTAATGTGAGTTAGCTCACTCATTAGGCACCCCAGGCTTTACACTTTATGCTTCCGGCTCGTATGTT
GTGTGGA
Features (pLannotate 1.2.2; 22 found; start..end, strand, type, name):
      2..18      +  protein_bind   lac operator: The lac repressor binds to the lac operator to inhibit transcription in E. coli. This inhibition can be relieved by adding lactose or isopropyl-β-D-thiogalactopyranoside (IPTG). lac repressor encoded by lacI
     63..81      +  promoter       T3 promoter: promoter for bacteriophage T3 RNA polymerase
    315..756     +  promoter       GAL1 promoter: S. cerevisiae GAL1; inducible promoter, regulated by Gal4
    803..1063    +  CDS            AGA2: AGA2_YEAST - Experimental evidence at protein level: Swiss-Prot protein existence level 1. Receptor binding subunit of the a-agglutinin heterodimer. S.cerevisiae a and alpha cells express the complementary cell surface glycoproteins a-agglutinin and alpha-agglutinin, respectively, which interact with one another to promote cellular aggregation during mating. From Saccharomyces cerevisiae (strain ATCC 204508 / S288c) (Baker's yeast).
   1190..1792    +  CDS            S (fragment): SPIKE_SARS2 - Experimental evidence at protein level: Swiss-Prot protein existence level 1. [Spike glycoprotein]: May down-regulate host tetherin (BST2) by lysosomal degradation, thereby counteracting its antiviral activity. From Severe acute respiratory syndrome coronavirus 2 (2019-nCoV) (SARS-CoV-2).
   1814..1840    +  CDS            Myc (fragment): Myc (human c-Myc proto-oncogene) epitope tag
   2170..2188    -  promoter       T7 promoter: promoter for bacteriophage T7 RNA polymerase
   2191..2207    +  CDS            lacZα (fragment): LacZα fragment of β-galactosidase; lacZ fragment
   2242..2382    +  CDS            lacZα (fragment): LacZα fragment of β-galactosidase; lacZ fragment
   2386..2814    +  rep_origin     f1 ori (sequence partly withheld): f1 bacteriophage origin of replication; arrow indicates direction of (+) strand synthesis
   2842..2893    -  misc_feature   bom (fragment): basis of mobility region from pBR322
   2944..3618    -  CDS            TRP1: phosphoribosylanthranilate isomerase, required for tryptophan biosynthesis; S. cerevisiae TRP1; yeast auxotrophic marker
   3619..3766    -  promoter       TRP1 promoter: S. cerevisiae TRP1
   3904..3953    -  misc_feature   bom (fragment): basis of mobility region from pBR322
   4055..4090    -  CDS            rop (fragment): Rop protein, which maintains plasmids at low copy number; rop
   4158..4661    -  misc_feature   CEN/ARS: S. cerevisiae CEN6 centromere fused to an autonomously replicating sequence
   4698..4802    +  promoter       AmpR promoter: bla
   4803..5663    +  CDS            AmpR: β-lactamase; bla; confers resistance to ampicillin, carbenicillin, and related antibiotics
   5834..6422    +  rep_origin     ori: high-copy-number ColE1/pMB1/pBR322/pUC origin of replication
   6605..6697    +  CDS            lacI (fragment): lac repressor; lacI; The lac repressor binds to the lac operator to inhibit transcription in E. coli. This inhibition can be relieved by adding lactose or isopropyl-β-D-thiogalactopyranoside (IPTG).
   6710..6731    +  protein_bind   CAP binding site: CAP binding activates transcription in the presence of cAMP. E. coli catabolite activator protein
   6746..6776    +  promoter       lac promoter: promoter for the E. coli lac operon
