[The description below was written by a language model from this plasmid's Addgene catalogue record and pLannotate feature annotations shown in this document.]
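Description:
185_pETcon_SARS2_BQ1-1 is a yeast surface display plasmid built on the pETcon backbone that presents the receptor-binding domain (RBD) of the SARS-CoV-2 BQ.1.1 variant spike protein on the surface of Saccharomyces cerevisiae. It is an E. coli/yeast shuttle vector of about 6.8 kb. In bacteria it replicates at high copy from a ColE1/pUC-type origin and is selected with ampicillin through the β-lactamase gene. In yeast it is maintained at low, stable copy number by a CEN/ARS element and selected by tryptophan prototrophy through the TRP1 marker with its own promoter. An f1 origin and remnants of lac, lacZα, rop and bom sequences, together with flanking T3 and T7 promoters, are carried over from the parental cloning vector and have no evident role in display.

The expression cassette is driven by the galactose-inducible GAL1 promoter, which is regulated by Gal4. It encodes Aga2, the a-agglutinin subunit that pairs with cell-wall-anchored Aga1, followed in the same orientation by a roughly 600 bp fragment of the spike gene corresponding to the RBD and then a C-terminal c-Myc epitope. The catalogue entry also lists an HA tag on the N-terminal side of the insert; this was not picked up as a separate feature in the annotation, though an unannotated gap between Aga2 and the RBD could accommodate it. On induction, the fusion is secreted and tethered to the cell wall, and the epitope tags allow surface expression to be measured alongside ligand binding. The insert was introduced by Gibson assembly. According to the associated publication, the construct served as a parental background for deep mutational scanning of the RBD to study epistatic shifts in mutational effects during SARS-CoV-2 evolution.
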