Addgene plasmid #208085: 185_pETcon_SARS2_BQ1-1
Purpose: yeast surface display of the SARS-CoV-2 BQ.1.1 variant RBD
Depositing lab: Tyler Starr. Depositing organization: University of Utah. Publication: Deep mutational scans of XBB.1.5 and BQ.1.1 reveal ongoing epistatic drift during SARS-CoV-2 evolution. Taylor AL, Starr TN. PLoS Pathog. 2023 Dec 29;19(12):e1011901. doi: 10.1371/journal.ppat.1011901. eCollection 2023 Dec. PubMed 38157379.
Backbone
  Vector backbone: pETcon
  Vector type: Yeast Expression
  Selectable markers: TRP1
Growth in bacteria
  Bacterial resistance: Ampicillin, 100 μg/mL
  Growth temperature: 37°C
  Growth strain: DH5alpha
  Copy number: High Copy
Gene/Insert
  Gene/Insert name: SARS-CoV-2 BQ.1.1 RBD
  Species: S. cerevisiae (budding yeast); SARS-CoV-2 virus
  Entrez Gene: S (a.k.a. GU280_gp02, spike glycoprotein)
  Tag / fusion protein: HA (N terminal on insert); c-Myc (C terminal on insert)
  Cloning method: Gibson Cloning
  Sequencing primers: 5′ Unknown
Terms and licenses: Academic/Nonprofit Terms; Industry Terms: Not Available to Industry
Depositor comments: Please visit https://doi.org/10.1101/2023.09.11.557279 for bioRxiv preprint.
How to cite: 185_pETcon_SARS2_BQ1-1 was a gift from Tyler Starr (Addgene plasmid # 208085 ; http://n2t.net/addgene:208085 ; RRID:Addgene_208085)
